>Addgene plasmid #83423 | pEGFP-Rab21-T31N (DN) | depositor full sequence | sequence record 159112 | pEGFP-Rab21-T31N (DN) sequence 5358 bps
CTAGATAACTGATCATAATCAGCCATACCACATTTGTAGAGGTTTTACTTGCTTTAAAAAACCTCCCACA
CCTCCCCCTGAACCTGAAACATAAAATGAATGCAATTGTTGTTGTTAACTTGTTTATTGCAGCTTATAAT
GGTTACAAATAAAGCAATAGCATCACAAATTTCACAAATAAAGCATTTTTTTCACTGCATTCTAGTTGTG
GTTTGTCCAAACTCATCAATGTATCTTAACGCGTAAATTGTAAGCGTTAATATTTTGTTAAAATTCGCGT
TAAATTTTTGTTAAATCAGCTCATTTTTTAACCAATAGGCCGAAATCGGCAAAATCCCTTATAAATCAAA
AGAATAGACCGAGATAGGGT
[37 nt withheld, positions 371-407]
AAAGAACGTGGACTCCAACGTCAAAGG
[49 nt withheld, positions 435-483]
T
[91 nt withheld, positions 485-575]
G
[124 nt withheld, positions 577-700]
CAGGTGGCACTTTTCGGGGAAATGTGCGCGGAACCCCTATTTGTTTATTTTTCTAAATACATTCAAATAT
GTATCCGCTCATGAGACAATAACCCTGATAAATGCTTCAATAATATTGAAAAAGGAAGAGTCCTGAGGCG
GAAAGAACCAGCTGTGGAATGTGTGTCAGTTAGGGTGTGGAAAGTCCCCAGGCTCCCCAGCAGGCAGAAG
TATGCAAAGCATGCATCTCAATTAGTCAGCAACCAGGTGTGGAAAGTCCCCAGGCTCCCCAGCAGGCAGA
AGTATGCAAAGCATGCATCTCAATTAGTCAGCAACCATAGTCCCGCCCCTAACTCCGCCCATCCCGCCCC
TAACTCCGCCCAGTTCCGCCCATTCTCCGCCCCATGGCTGACTAATTTTTTTTATTTATGCAGAGGCCGA
GGCCGCCTCGGCCTCTGAGCTATTCCAGAAGTAGTGAGGAGGCTTTTTTGGAGGCCTAGGCTTTTGCAAA
GATCGATCAAGAGACAGGATGAGGATCGTTTCGCATGATTGAACAAGATGGATTGCACGCAGGTTCTCCG
GCCGCTTGGGTGGAGAGGCTATTCGGCTATGACTGGGCACAACAGACAATCGGCTGCTCTGATGCCGCCG
TGTTCCGGCTGTCAGCGCAGGGGCGCCCGGTTCTTTTTGTCAAGACCGACCTGTCCGGTGCCCTGAATGA
ACTGCAAGACGAGGCAGCGCGGCTATCGTGGCTGGCCACGACGGGCGTTCCTTGCGCAGCTGTGCTCGAC
GTTGTCACTGAAGCGGGAAGGGACTGGCTGCTATTGGGCGAAGTGCCGGGGCAGGATCTCCTGTCATCTC
ACCTTGCTCCTGCCGAGAAAGTATCCATCATGGCTGATGCAATGCGGCGGCTGCATACGCTTGATCCGGC
TACCTGCCCATTCGACCACCAAGCGAAACATCGCATCGAGCGAGCACGTACTCGGATGGAAGCCGGTCTT
GTCGATCAGGATGATCTGGACGAAGAGCATCAGGGGCTCGCGCCAGCCGAACTGTTCGCCAGGCTCAAGG
CGAGCATGCCCGACGGCGAGGATCTCGTCGTGACCCATGGCGATGCCTGCTTGCCGAATATCATGGTGGA
AAATGGCCGCTTTTCTGGATTCATCGACTGTGGCCGGCTGGGTGTGGCGGACCGCTATCAGGACATAGCG
TTGGCTACCCGTGATATTGCTGAAGAGCTTGGCGGCGAATGGGCTGACCGCTTCCTCGTGCTTTACGGTA
TCGCCGCTCCCGATTCGCAGCGCATCGCCTTCTATCGCCTTCTTGACGAGTTCTTCTGAGCGGGACTCTG
GGGTTCGAAATGACCGACCAAGCGACGCCCAACCTGCCATCACGAGATTTCGATTCCACCGCCGCCTTCT
ATGAAAGGTTGGGCTTCGGAATCGTTTTCCGGGACGCCGGCTGGATGATCCTCCAGCGCGGGGATCTCAT
GCTGGAGTTCTTCGCCCACCCTAGGGGGAGGCTAACTGAAACACGGAAGGAGACAATACCGGAAGGAACC
CGCGCTATGACGGCAATAAAAAGACAGAATAAAACGCACGGTGTTGGGTCGTTTGTTCATAAACGCGGGG
TTCGGTCCCAGGGCTGGCACTCTGTCGATACCCCACCGAGACCCCATTGGGGCCAATACGCCCGCGTTTC
TTCCTTTTCCCCACCCCACCCCCCAAGTTCGGGTGAAGGCCCAGGGCTCGCAGCCAACGTCGGGGCGGCA
GGCCCTGCCATAGCCTCAGGTTACTCATATATACTTTAGATTGATTTAAAACTTCATTTTTAATTTAAAA
GGATCTAGGTGAAGATCCTTTTTGATAATCTCATGACCAAAATCCCTTAACGTGAGTTTTCGTTCCACTG
AGCGTCAGACCCCGTAGAAAAGATCAAAGGATCTTCTTGAGATCCTTTTTTTCTGCGCGTAATCTGCTGC
TTGCAAACAAAAAAACCACCGCTACCAGCGGTGGTTTGTTTGCCGGATCAAGAGCTACCAACTCTTTTTC
CGAAGGTAACTGGCTTCAGCAGAGCGCAGATACCAAATACTGTCCTTCTAGTGTAGCCGTAGTTAGGCCA
CCACTTCAAGAACTCTGTAGCACCGCCTACATACCTCGCTCTGCTAATCCTGTTACCAGTGGCTGCTGCC
AGTGGCGATAAGTCGTGTCTTACCGGGTTGGACTCAAGACGATAGTTACCGGATAAGGCGCAGCGGTCGG
GCTGAACGGGGGGTTCGTGCACACAGCCCAGCTTGGAGCGAACGACCTACACCGAACTGAGATACCTACA
GCGTGAGCTATGAGAAAGCGCCACGCTTCCCGAAGGGAGAAAGGCGGACAGGTATCCGGTAAGCGGCAGG
GTCGGAACAGGAGAGCGCACGAGGGAGCTTCCAGGGGGAAACGCCTGGTATCTTTATAGTCCTGTCGGGT
TTCGCCACCTCTGACTTGAGCGTCGATTTTTGTGATGCTCGTCAGGGGGGCGGAGCCTATGGAAAAACGC
CAGCAACGCGGCCTTTTTACGGTTCCTGGCCTTTTGCTGGCCTTTTGCTCACATGTTCTTTCCTGCGTTA
TCCCCTGATTCTGTGGATAACCGTATTACCGCCATGCATTAGTTATTAATAGTAATCAATTACGGGGTCA
TTAGTTCATAGCCCATATATGGAGTTCCGCGTTACATAACTTACGGTAAATGGCCCGCCTGGCTGACCGC
CCAACGACCCCCGCCCATTGACGTCAATAATGACGTATGTTCCCATAGTAACGCCAATAGGGACTTTCCA
TTGACGTCAATGGGTGGAGTATTTACGGTAAACTGCCCACTTGGCAGTACATCAAGTGTATCATATGCCA
AGTACGCCCCCTATTGACGTCAATGACGGTAAATGGCCCGCCTGGCATTATGCCCAGTACATGACCTTAT
GGGACTTTCCTACTTGGCAGTACATCTACGTATTAGTCATCGCTATTACCATGGTGATGCGGTTTTGGCA
GTACATCAATGGGCGTGGATAGCGGTTTGACTCACGGGGATTTCCAAGTCTCCACCCCATTGACGTCAAT
GGGAGTTTGTTTTGGCACCAAAATCAACGGGACTTTCCAAAATGTCGTAACAACTCCGCCCCATTGACGC
AAATGGGCGGTAGGCGTGTACGGTGGGAGGTCTATATAAGCAGAGCTGGTTTAGTGAACCGTCAGATCCG
CTAGCGCTACCGGTCGCCACCATGGTGAGCAAGGGCGAGGAGCTGTTCACCGGGGTGGTGCCCATCCTGG
TCGAGCTGGACGGCGACGTAAACGGCCACAAGTTCAGCGTGTCCGGCGAGGGCGAGGGCGATGCCACCTA
CGGCAAGCTGACCCTGAAGTTCATCTGCACCACCGGCAAGCTGCCCGTGCCCTGGCCCACCCTCGTGACC
ACCCTGACCTACGGCGTGCAGTGCTTCAGCCGCTACCCCGACCACATGAAGCAGCACGACTTCTTCAAGT
CCGCCATGCCCGAAGGCTACGTCCAGGAGCGCACCATCTTCTTCAAGGACGACGGCAACTACAAGACCCG
CGCCGAGGTGAAGTTCGAGGGCGACACCCTGGTGAACCGCATCGAGCTGAAGGGCATCGACTTCAAGGAG
GACGGCAACATCCTGGGGCACAAGCTGGAGTACAACTACAACAGCCACAACGTCTATATCATGGCCGACA
AGCAGAAGAACGGCATCAAGGTGAACTTCAAGATCCGCCACAACATCGAGGACGGCAGCGTGCAGCTCGC
CGACCACTACCAGCAGAACACCCCCATCGGCGACGGCCCCGTGCTGCTGCCCGACAACCACTACCTGAGC
ACCCAGTCCGCCCTGAGCAAAGACCCCAACGAGAAGCGCGATCACATGGTCCTGCTGGAGTTCGTGACCG
CCGCCGGGATCACTCTCGGCATGGACGAGCTGTACAAGTCCGGACTCAGATCTCGAGCTCAAGCTTCGAT
GGCTGCGGCCGGCGGCGGGGCGGCGGCGGCGGCGGGCCGAGCCTACTCCTTCAAGGTGGTGCTGCTCGGG
GAAGGCTGCGTGGGGAAGAACTCGCTGGTGCTGCGCTACTGCGAGAACAAGTTCAACGACAAGCACATCA
CCACCCTGCAGGCATCTTTCTTAACAAAGAAGTTAAATATTGGTGGAAAAAGAGTAAACCTTGCCATATG
GGACACAGCAGGTCAGGAGAGATTCCACGCACTGGGCCCAATTTACTACCGAGATTCGAACGGAGCTATT
TTAGTTTATGATGTAACGGATGAAGATTCCTTTCAGAAGGTAAAAAACTGGGTCAAAGAATTACGAAAAA
TGTTGGGAAATGAGATCTGTTTGTGTATAGTTGGTAATAAAATAGACTTGGAAAAGGAGAGGCACGTCTC
TATTCAAGAAGCAGAATCGTATGCAGAGTCTGTGGGAGCCAAGCATTACCATACTTCCGCTAAACAGAAC
AAAGGCATTGAGGAGCTCTTTCTCGACCTTTGTAAAAGAATGATAGAGACAGCCCAGGTGGATGAGAGAG
CAAAAGGCAATGGCTCGAGTCAAGCCGGGGCTGCAAGGCGAGGTGTGCAGATCATCGACGACGAGCCTCA
AGCTCAGAGCAGCGGAGGGTGCTGTTCCTCCGGCTAAT
Features (pLannotate 1.2.2; 15 found; start..end, strand, type, name):
     10..94      +  CDS            large T antigen (fragment): large T antigen from SV40 (simian virus 40)
    117..238     +  polyA_signal   SV40 poly(A) signal: SV40 polyadenylation signal
    272..700     -  rep_origin     f1 ori (sequence partly withheld): f1 bacteriophage origin of replication; arrow indicates direction of (+) strand synthesis
    727..831     +  promoter       AmpR promoter: bla
    833..1190    +  promoter       SV40 promoter: SV40 enhancer and early promoter
   1225..2019    +  CDS            NeoR/KanR: aminoglycoside phosphotransferase from Tn5; aph(3')-II (or nptII); confers resistance to neomycin, kanamycin, and G418 (Geneticin®)
   2040..2192    +  CDS            ble (fragment): BLE_KLEPN - Experimental evidence at protein level: Swiss-Prot protein existence level 1. Binding protein with a strong affinity to the bleomycin family of antibiotics. Binds to CL990; an antimitotic-antibiotic compound. From Klebsiella pneumoniae.
   2251..2298    +  polyA_signal   HSV TK poly(A) signal: herpes simplex virus thymidine kinase polyadenylation signal (Cole and Stacy, 1985)
   2389..2405    -  polyA_signal   bGH poly(A) signal (fragment): bovine growth hormone polyadenylation signal
   2627..3215    +  rep_origin     ori: high-copy-number ColE1/pMB1/pBR322/pUC origin of replication
   3390..3693    +  enhancer       CMV enhancer: human cytomegalovirus immediate early enhancer
   3694..3897    +  promoter       CMV promoter: human cytomegalovirus (CMV) immediate early promoter
   3942..4658    +  CDS            EGFP: EGFP is a basic (constitutively fluorescent) green fluorescent protein published in 1996, derived from Aequorea victoria. It is reported to be a rapidly-maturing weak dimer with moderate acid sensitivity.
   4659..4689    +  misc_feature   MCS (fragment): multiple cloning site
   4689..5354    +  CDS            Rab21: RAB21_MOUSE - Experimental evidence at protein level: Swiss-Prot protein existence level 1. Small GTPase involved in membrane trafficking control (PubMed:16754960, PubMed:18804435). Regulates integrin internalization and recycling, but does not influence the traffic of endosomally translocated receptors in general (PubMed:16754960). As a result, may regulate cell adhesion and migration (PubMed:16754960). During the mitosis of adherent cells, controls the endosomal trafficking of integrins which is required for the successful completion of cytokinesis (PubMed:18804435). Involved in neurite grow
