[The description below was written by a language model from this plasmid's Addgene catalogue record and pLannotate feature annotations shown in this document.]
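Description:
pEGFP-Rab21-T31N (DN) is a mammalian expression plasmid of about 5.4 kb built on the pEGFP-C1 backbone. It encodes mouse Rab21 fused at its N terminus to EGFP. The human cytomegalovirus immediate-early enhancer and promoter drive a single open reading frame in which EGFP is followed by a short remnant of the multiple cloning site and then the Rab21 coding sequence, inserted between HindIII and XbaI sites. An SV40 polyadenylation signal lies downstream of the fusion across the circular junction of the map. The insert carries a threonine-to-asparagine substitution at residue 31, introduced by site-directed mutagenesis of the parental wild-type pEGFP-Rab21 plasmid. The record describes this mutant as defective in GTP binding and therefore dominant negative.

The plasmid replicates in E. coli from a high-copy ColE1/pUC-type origin and also contains an f1 phage origin. Selection relies on a dual-purpose Tn5 aminoglycoside phosphotransferase cassette. The bacterial bla promoter gives kanamycin resistance in bacteria, while the SV40 enhancer and early promoter, together with the HSV TK polyadenylation signal, allow G418 selection of transfected mammalian cells. The short large T antigen, ble and bGH poly(A) annotations are only fragments and most likely represent backbone remnants rather than functional elements.

Rab21 is a small GTPase that controls membrane trafficking, including integrin internalization and recycling, and thereby influences cell adhesion and migration. This construct is suited to transfection experiments that visualize the inactive mutant by green fluorescence and interfere with Rab21-dependent endosomal traffic of beta1-integrins, typically alongside the wild-type fusion.
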