Addgene plasmid #83423: pEGFP-Rab21-T31N (DN)
Purpose: Mouse Rab21 mutant that has defects in the binding of GTP (dominant negative). Generated from pEGFP-Rab21 by site-directed mutagenesis.
Depositing lab: Johanna Ivaska. Depositing organization: University of Turku. Publication: Small GTPase Rab21 regulates cell adhesion and controls endosomal traffic of beta1-integrins. Pellinen T, Arjonen A, Vuoriluoto K, Kallio K, Fransen JA, Ivaska J. J Cell Biol. 2006 Jun 5;173(5):767-80. 10.1083/jcb.200509019 PubMed 16754960.
Backbone
  Vector backbone: pEGFP-C1
  Backbone size w/o insert (bp): 4681
  Total vector size (bp): 5358
  Vector type: Mammalian Expression
Growth in bacteria
  Bacterial resistance: Kanamycin, 50 μg/mL
  Growth temperature: 37°C
  Growth strain: DH5alpha
  Copy number: Unknown
Gene/Insert
  Gene/Insert name: Rab21 (alt name: Mus musculus RAB21, member RAS oncogene family (Rab21))
  Species: M. musculus (mouse)
  Insert size (bp): 677
  Mutation: Residue 31 from T to N (T31N: ACG -> AAC)
  GenBank ID: NM_024454.1
  Entrez Gene: Rab21 (a.k.a. 9630024B22)
  Promoter: CMV
  Tag / fusion protein: EGFP (N terminal on insert)
  Cloning method: Restriction Enzyme; 5′ cloning site HindIII (unknown if destroyed); 3′ cloning site XbaI (unknown if destroyed)
  Sequencing primers: 5′ EGFP-C: CATGGTCCTGCTGGAGTTCGTG
Terms and licenses: Academic/Nonprofit Terms; Industry Terms: Not Available to Industry
How to cite: pEGFP-Rab21-T31N (DN) was a gift from Johanna Ivaska (Addgene plasmid # 83423 ; http://n2t.net/addgene:83423 ; RRID:Addgene_83423)
