>Addgene plasmid #83423 | pEGFP-Rab21-T31N (DN) | addgene partial sequence | sequence record 162171 | CMV-F 5'-CGCAAATGGGCGGTAGGCGTG-3'
CTATATAAGCAGAGCTGGTTTAGTGAACCGTCAGATCCGCTAGCGCTACCGGTCGCCACCATGGTGAGCA
AGGGCGAGGAGCTGTTCACCGGGGTGGTGCCCATCCTGGTCGAGCTGGACGGCGACGTAAACGGCCACAA
GTTCAGCGTGTCCGGCGAGGGCGAGGGCGATGCCACCTACGGCAAGCTGACCCTGAAGTTCATCTGCACC
ACCGGCAAGCTGCCCGTGCCCTGGCCCACCCTCGTGACCACCCTGACCTACGGCGTGCAGTGCTTCAGCC
GCTACCCCGACCACATGAAGCAGCACGACTTCTTCAAGTCCGCCATGCCCGAAGGCTACGTCCAGGAGCG
CACCATCTTCTTCAAGGACGACGGCAACTACAAGACCCGCGCCGAGGTGAAGTTCGAGGGCGACACCCTG
GTGAACCGCATCGAGCTGAAGGGCATCGACTTCAAGGAGGACGGCAACATCCTGGGGCACAAGCTGGAGT
ACAACTACAACAGCCACAACGTCTATATCATGGCCGACAAGCAGAAGAACGGCATCAAGGTGAACTTCAA
GATCCGCCACAACATCGAGGACGGCAGCGTGCAGCTCGCCGACCACTACCAGCAGAACACCCCCATCGGC
GACGGCCCCGTGCTGCTGCCCGACAACCACTACCTGAGCACCCAGTCCGCCCTGAGCAAAGACCCCAACG
AGAAGCGCGATCACATGGTCCTGCTGGAGTTCGTGACCGCCGCCGGGATCACTCTCGGCATGGACGAGCT
GTACAAGTCCGGACTCAGATCTCGAGCTCAAGCTTCGATGGCTGCGGCCGGCGGCGGGGCGGCGGCGGCG
GCGGGCCGAGCCTACTCCTTCAAGGTGGTGCTGCTCGGGGAAGGCTGCGTGGGGAAGAACTCGCTGGTGC
TGCGCTACTGCGAGAACAAGTTCAACGACAAGCACATCACCACCCTGCAGGCATCTTTCTTAACAAAGAA
GTTAAATATTGGTGGAAAAAGAGTAAACCTTGCCATATGGGACACAGCAGGTCAGGAGAGATTCCACGCA
CTGGGCCCAATTTACTACCGAGATTCGAACGGAGCTATTTTAGTTTATGA
