>Addgene plasmid #83423 | pEGFP-Rab21-T31N (DN) | addgene partial sequence | sequence record 162172 | F1ori-F 5'-GTGGACTCTTGTTCCAAACTGG-3'
CCCTATCTCGGTCTATTCTTTTGATTTATAAGGGATTTTGCCGATTTCGGCCTATTGGTTAAAAAATGAG
CTGATTTAACAAAAATTTAACGCGAATTTTAACAAAATATTAACGCTTACAATTTACGCGTTAAGATACA
TTGATGAGTTTGGACAAACCACAACTAGAATGCAGTGAAAAAAATGCTTTATTTGTGAAATTTGTGATGC
TATTGCTTTATTTGTAACCATTATAAGCTGCAATAAACAAGTTAACAACAACAATTGCATTCATTTTATG
TTTCAGGTTCAGGGGGAGGTGTGGGAGGTTTTTTAAAGCAAGTAAAACCTCTACAAATGTGGTATGGCTG
ATTATGATCAGTTATCTAGATTAGCCGGAGGAACAGCACCCTCCGCTGCTCTGAGCTTGAGGCTCGTCGT
CGATGATCTGCACACCTCGCCTTGCAGCCCCGGCTTGACTCGAGCCATTGCCTTTTGCTCTCTCATCCAC
CTGGGCTGTCTCTATCATTCTTTTACAAAGGTCGAGAAAGAGCTCCTCAATGCCTTTGTTCTGTTTAGCG
GAAGTATGGTAATGCTTGGCTCCCACAGACTCTGCATACGATTCTGCTTCTTGAATAGAGACGTGCCTCT
CCTTTTCCAAGTCTATTTTATTACCAACTATACACAAACAGATCTCATTTCCCAACATTTTTCGTAATTC
TTTGACCCAGTTTTTTACCTTCTGAAAGGAATCTTCATCCGTTACATCATAAACTAAAATAGCTCCGTTC
GAATCTCGGTAGTAAATTGGGCCCAGTGCGTGGAATCTCTCCTGACCTGCTGTGTCCCATATGGCAAGGT
TTACTCTTTTTCCACCAATATTTAACTTCTTTGTTAAGAAAGATGCCTGCAGGGTGGTGATGTGCTTGTC
GTTGAACTTGTTCTCGCAGTAGCGCAGCACCAGCGAGTTCTTCCC
